Addgene plasmid #149081: pGBW-m4046429
Purpose: Yeast Expression plasmid for SARS-CoV-2 ORF6 protein
Depositing lab: Ginkgo Bioworks & Benjie Chen. Depositing organization: Ginkgo Bioworks.
Backbone
  Vector backbone: AmpR; 2u URA3
  Backbone size w/o insert (bp): 4078
  Vector type: Yeast Expression
  Selectable markers: URA3
Growth in bacteria
  Bacterial resistance: Ampicillin, 100 μg/mL
  Growth temperature: 37°C
  Growth strain: DH5alpha
  Copy number: High Copy
Gene/Insert
  Gene/Insert name: SARS-CoV-2 ORF6 protein
  Species: S. cerevisiae (budding yeast); Severe acute respiratory syndrome coronavirus 2
  Insert size (bp): 179
  Mutation: Saccharomyces cerevisiae recode 1
  Entrez Gene: ORF6 (a.k.a. GU280_gp06)
  Promoter: pGAL1
  Tag / fusion protein: Cleavable thrombin;MBP (C terminal on backbone)
  Cloning method: Unknown
Resource information
  A portion of this plasmid was derived from a plasmid made by: GinkgoBioworks
Depositor comments: NCBI Reference Sequence: YP_009724394.1. Created by gene synthesis with Not1 site. NGS used for QC was performed by Ginkgo and may not fully cover the entire plasmid.
How to cite: pGBW-m4046429 was a gift from Ginkgo Bioworks & Benjie Chen (Addgene plasmid # 149081 ; http://n2t.net/addgene:149081 ; RRID:Addgene_149081)
