[The description below was written by a language model from this plasmid's Addgene catalogue record and pLannotate feature annotations shown in this document.]
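Description:
pGBW-m4046429 is an episomal yeast expression plasmid for producing the SARS-CoV-2 ORF6 accessory protein in Saccharomyces cerevisiae. It is a shuttle vector. In E. coli it replicates from a high-copy ColE1/pUC-type origin and is selected with ampicillin through a β-lactamase gene, which the annotation places downstream of a cat promoter. In yeast it is maintained by the 2μ origin and selected by uracil prototrophy through the URA3 marker, which can also be counterselected with 5-FOA. Short phage T3Te and T7Te terminators and a tonB terminator flank the bacterial modules, presumably to insulate them from read-through transcription. The annotation also calls a small rop segment next to AmpR, although the catalogue lists the plasmid as high copy.

The expression cassette is driven by the galactose-inducible, Gal4-regulated GAL1 promoter and closed by a CYC1 terminator fragment. The ORF6 coding sequence was made by gene synthesis and recoded for S. cerevisiae codon usage. It is followed in the same orientation by an E. coli malE fragment encoding maltose-binding protein. The catalogue describes this as a C-terminal MBP tag, supplied by the backbone and removable with thrombin. The short gap between the two annotated coding regions would fit such a linker, but no cleavage site is annotated separately. MBP generally aids solubility and allows affinity purification on amylose resin.

ORF6 is annotated as an interferon antagonist that interferes with nuclear import of factors such as STAT1. The construct therefore suits inducible expression, purification or functional study of this viral protein in yeast. The depositor notes that the sequencing used for quality control may not cover the entire plasmid.
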