Features (pLannotate 1.2.2; 14 found; start..end, strand, type, name):
     25..466     +  promoter       GAL1 promoter: S. cerevisiae GAL1; inducible promoter, regulated by Gal4
    478..660     +  CDS            NS6_SARS2: Experimental evidence at protein level: Swiss-Prot protein existence level 1. Disrupts cell nuclear import complex formation by tethering karyopherin alpha 2 and karyopherin beta 1 to the membrane. Retention of import factors at the ER/Golgi membrane leads to a loss of transport into the nucleus. Thereby prevents STAT1 nuclear translocation in response to interferon signaling, thus blocking the expression of interferon stimulated genes (ISGs) that display multiple antiviral activities (PubMed:33097660). Suppresses IFN-beta production possibly by blocking IRF3 nuclear translocation (PubMed:3297
    676..1776    +  CDS            malE (fragment): MALE_ECO57 - Experimental evidence at protein level: Swiss-Prot protein existence level 1. Part of the ABC transporter complex MalEFGK involved in maltose/maltodextrin import. Binds maltose and higher maltodextrins. From Escherichia coli O157:H7.
   1805..1977    +  terminator     CYC1 terminator (fragment): S. cerevisiae CYC1; transcription terminator for CYC1
   2013..2189    +  promoter       URA3 promoter (fragment): S. cerevisiae URA3
   2190..2993    +  CDS            URA3: orotidine-5'-phosphate decarboxylase, required for uracil biosynthesis; S. cerevisiae URA3; yeast auxotrophic marker, counterselectable with 5-fluoroorotic acid (5-FOA)
   3076..4058    -  rep_origin     2μ ori: yeast 2μ plasmid origin of replication
   4136..4165    +  terminator     T3Te terminator: phage T3 early transcription terminator
   4187..4774    +  rep_origin     ori: high-copy-number ColE1/pMB1/pBR322/pUC origin of replication
   4786..4813    -  terminator     T7Te terminator: phage T7 early transcription terminator
   4837..5028    -  CDS            rop: Rop protein, which maintains plasmids at low copy number; rop
   5029..5889    -  CDS            AmpR: β-lactamase; bla; confers resistance to ampicillin, carbenicillin, and related antibiotics
   5890..5992    -  promoter       cat promoter: promoter of the E. coli cat gene encoding chloramphenicol acetyltransferase
   5993..6024    -  terminator     tonB terminator: bidirectional E. coli tonB-P14 transcription terminator
>Addgene plasmid #149081 | pGBW-m4046429 | depositor full sequence | sequence record 291534 | Full Sequence
GCGGCCGCTTGCTATATTGAAGTACGGATTAGAAGCCGCCGAGCGGGCGACAGCCCTCCGACGGAAGACT
CTCCTCCGTGCGTCCTCGTCTTCACCGGTCGCGTTCCTGAAACGCAGATGTGCCTCGCGCCGCACTGCTC
CGAACAATAAAGATTCTACAATACTAGCTTTTATGGTTATGAAGAGGAAAAATTGGCAGTAACCTGGCCC
CACAAACCTTCAAATTAACGAATCAAATTAACAACCATAGGATGATAATGCGATTAGTTTTTTAGCCTTA
TTTCTGGGGTAATTAATCAGCGAAGCGATGATTTTTGATCTATTAACAGATATATAAATGGAAAAGCTGC
ATAACCACTTTAACTAATACTTTCAACATTTTCAGTTTGTATTACTTCTTATTCAAATGTCATAAAAGTA
TCAACAAAAAATTGTTAATATACCTCTATACTTTAACGTCAAGGAGAAAAAACTATAATGTTTCACCTGG
TCGACTTCCAAGTTACAATCGCAGAGATTTTACTTATAATCATGAGGACTTTCAAGGTGTCTATTTGGAA
TTTGGATTACATTATCAACTTGATCATTAAAAACTTGTCAAAGAGTTTGACCGAAAATAAGTATTCCCAG
TTAGATGAAGAACAACCTATGGAAATAGACCTCGTGCCGAGAGGTTCTAAAATCGAGGAAGGTAAGCTAG
TCATTTGGATAAATGGAGATAAGGGTTACAACGGTTTGGCAGAAGTAGGCAAGAAATTTGAAAAGGACAC
AGGTATCAAGGTGACGGTTGAACATCCAGACAAGTTAGAAGAAAAATTCCCTCAAGTTGCTGCTACTGGT
GATGGTCCCGACATTATTTTCTGGGCCCACGATCGTTTTGGTGGATATGCTCAGTCAGGTTTGCTGGCTG
AGATCACCCCAGACAAGGCCTTCCAAGATAAATTGTACCCATTCACTTGGGATGCTGTCAGATACAACGG
TAAGCTTATAGCATATCCAATTGCTGTTGAAGCCTTATCGTTGATCTACAATAAGGACTTGTTACCTAAC
CCACCAAAGACATGGGAAGAAATTCCAGCTTTGGATAAAGAGCTAAAGGCCAAGGGAAAAAGCGCTTTGA
TGTTTAACTTACAAGAACCTTATTTCACCTGGCCATTAATCGCTGCTGACGGTGGTTACGCATTTAAATA
CGAAAACGGTAAGTATGACATTAAGGATGTCGGCGTTGATAATGCTGGTGCAAAGGCTGGTTTGACCTTC
TTGGTTGATTTAATAAAGAATAAACACATGAACGCTGACACTGACTACTCTATCGCCGAAGCCGCTTTCA
ACAAGGGTGAAACTGCTATGACCATAAATGGTCCATGGGCCTGGAGTAACATTGATACTTCTAAAGTAAA
CTATGGTGTCACTGTTTTGCCTACATTCAAAGGCCAACCATCCAAGCCCTTTGTCGGTGTTCTATCCGCT
GGCATCAATGCTGCTTCTCCAAACAAGGAGCTAGCTAAAGAATTTTTGGAAAATTACTTGTTAACTGACG
AAGGTTTGGAGGCCGTTAACAAGGACAAGCCATTGGGTGCTGTCGCTTTGAAATCTTACGAAGAAGAATT
GGCTAAGGATCCCAGAATTGCCGCTACCATGGAGAACGCCCAAAAGGGTGAAATTATGCCAAACATCCCA
CAAATGTCAGCCTTCTGGTACGCAGTTAGGACTGCCGTGATTAATGCTGCTTCCGGTAGACAAACCGTCG
ACGAAGCATTAAAAGATGCTCAAACGTAAACAGGCCCCTTTTCCTTTGTCGATATCATGTAATTAGTTAT
GTCACGCTTACATTCACGCCCTCCTCCCACATCCGCTCTAACCGAAAAGGAAGGAGTTAGACAACCTGAA
GTCTAGGTCCCTATTTATTTTTTTTAATAGTTATGTTAGTATTAAGAACGTTATTTATATTTCAAATTTT
TCTTTTTTTTCTGTACAAAGCGGCCGCCGAACCACTAGTGCACTGCAGTACACGGTTTCCTTGAAATTTT
TTTGATTCGGTAATCTCCGAACAGAAGGAAGAACGAAGGAAGGAGCACAGACTTAGATTGGTATATATAC
GCATATGTAGTGTTGAAGAAACATGAAATTGCCCAGTATTCTTAACCCAACTGCACAGAACAAAAACGTG
CAGGAAACGAAGATAAATCATGTCGAAAGCTACATATAAGGAACGTGCTGCTACTCATCCTAGTCCTGTT
GCTGCCAAGCTATTTAATATCATGCACGAAAAGCAAACAAACTTGTGTGCTTCATTGGATGTTCGTACCA
CCAAGGAATTACTGGAGTTAGTTGAAGCATTAGGTCCCAAAATTTGTTTACTAAAAACACATGTGGATAT
CTTGACTGATTTTTCCATGGAGGGCACAGTTAAGCCGCTAAAGGCATTATCCGCCAAGTACAATTTTTTA
CTCTTCGAGGACAGAAAATTTGCTGACATTGGTAATACAGTCAAATTGCAGTACTCTGCGGGTGTATACA
GAATAGCAGAATGGGCAGACATTACGAATGCACACGGTGTGGTGGGCCCAGGTATTGTTAGCGGTTTGAA
GCAGGCGGCAGAAGAAGTAACAAAGGAACCTAGAGGCCTTTTGATGTTAGCAGAATTGTCATGCAAGGGC
TCCCTATCTACTGGAGAATATACTAAGGGTACTGTTGACATTGCGAAGAGCGACAAAGATTTTGTTATCG
GCTTTATTGCTCAAAGAGACATGGGTGGAAGAGATGAAGGTTACGATTGGTTGATTATGACACCCGGTGT
GGGTTTAGATGACAAGGGAGATGCATTGGGTCAACAGTATAGAACCGTGGATGATGTGGTTTCTACAGGA
TCTGACATTATTATTGTTGGAAGAGGACTATTTGCAAAGGGAAGGGATGCTAAGGTAGAGGGTGAACGTT
ACAGAAAAGCAGGCTGGGAAGCATATTTGAGAAGATGCGGCCAGCAAAACTAAAAAACTGTATTATAAGT
AAATGCATGTATACTAAACTCACAAATTAGAGCTTCAATTTAATTATATCAGTTATTACCCGAGTAACGA
AGCATCTGTGCTTCATTTTGTAGAACAAAAATGCAACGCGAGAGCGCTAATTTTTCAAACAAAGAATCTG
AGCTGCATTTTTACAGAACAGAAATGCAACGCGAAAGCGCTATTTTACCAACGAAGAATCTGTGCTTCAT
TTTTGTAAAACAAAAATGCAACGCGAGAGCGCTAATTTTTCAAACAAAGAATCTGAGCTGCATTTTTACA
GAACAGAAATGCAACGCGAGAGCGCTATTTTACCAACAAAGAATCTATACTTCTTTTTTGTTCTACAAAA
ATGCATCCCGAGAGCGCTATTTTTCTAACAAAGCATCTTAGATTACTTTTTTTCTCCTTTGTGCGCTCTA
TAATGCAGTCTCTTGATAACTTTTTGCACTGTAGGTCCGTTAAGGTTAGAAGAAGGCTACTTTGGTGTCT
ATTTTCTCTTCCATAAAAAAAGCCTGACTCCACTTCCCGCGTTTACTGATTACTAGCGAAGCTGCGGGTG
CATTTTTTCAAGATAAAGGCATCCCCGATTATATTCTATACCGATGTGGATTGCGCATACTTTGTGAACA
GAAAGTGATAGCGTTGATGATTCTTCATTGGTCAGAAAATTATGAACGGTTTCTTCTATTTTGTCTCTAT
ATACTACGTATAGGAAATGTTTACATTTTCGTATTGTTTTCGATTCACTCTATGAATAGTTCTTACTACA
ATTTTTTTGTCTAAAGAGTAATACTAGAGATAAACATAAAAAATGTAGAGGTCGAGTTTAGATGCAAGTT
CAAGGAGCGAAAGGTGGATGGGTAGGTTATATAGGGATATAGCACAGAGATATATAGCAAAGAGATACTT
TTGAGCAATGTTTGTGGAAGCGGTATTCGCAATATTTTAGTAGCTCGTTACAGTCCGGTGCGTTTTTGGT
TTTTTGAAAGTGCGTCATCAGAGCGCTTTTGGTTTTCAAAAGCGCTCTGAAGTTCCTATACTTTCTAGCT
AGAGAATAGGAACTTCCCGAGCGGCCGCGTGTTACAAGCTTGACTCCAGCGTAACTGGACTGCAATCAAC
TCACTGGCTCACCTTCACGGGTGGGCCTTTCTTCGGTAGAAAATCAAAGGATCTTCTTGAGATCCTTTTT
TTCTGCGCGTAATCTGCTGCTTGCAAACAAAAAAACCACCGCTACCAGCGGTGGTTTGTTTGCCGGATCA
AGAGCTACCAACTCTTTTTCCGAGGTAACTGGCTTCAGCAGAGCGCAGATACCAAATACTGTTCTTCTAG
TGTAGCCGTAGTTAGGCCACCACTTCAAGAACTCTGTAGCACCGCCTACATACCTCGCTCTGCTAATCCT
GTTACCAGTGGCTGCTGCCAGTGGCGATAAGTCGTGTCTTACCGGGTTGGACTCAAGACGATAGTTACCG
GATAAGGCGCAGCGGTCGGGCTGAACGGGGGGTTCGTGCACACAGCCCAGCTTGGAGCGAACGACCTACA
CCGAACTGAGATACCTACAGCGTGAGCTATGAGAAAGCGCCACGCTTCCCGAAGGGAGAAAGGCGGACAG
GTATCCGGTAAGCGGCAGGGTCGGAACAGGAGAGCGCACGAGGGAGCTTCCAGGGGTAAACGCCTGGTAT
CTTTATAGTCCTGTCGGGTTTCGCCACCTCTGACTTGAGCATCGATTTTTGTGATGCTCGTCAGGGGGGC
GGAGCCTATGGAAAAACGCCAGCAACGCAGAAAGGCCCACCCGAAGGTGAGCCAGGTGATTACATTTGGG
CCCTCATCAGAGGTTTTCACCGTCATCACCGAAACGCGCGAGGCAGCTGCGGTAAAGCTCATCAGCGTGG
TCGTGAAGCGATTCACAGATGTCTGCCTGTTCATCCGCGTCCAGCTCGTTGAGTTTCTCCAGAAGCGTTA
ATGTCTGGCTTCTGATAAAGCGGGCCATGTTAAGGGCGGTTTTTTCCTGTTTGGTCACTTACCAATGCTT
AATCAGTGAGGCACCTATCTCAGCGATCTGTCTATTTCGTTCATCCATAGTTGCCTGACTCCCCGTCGTG
TAGATAACTACGATGCGGGAGGGCTTACCATCTGGCCCCAGTGCTGCAATGATACCGCGAGACCCACGCT
CACCGGCTCCAGATTTATCAGCAATAAACCAGCCAGCCGGGAGGGCCGAGCGCAGAAGTGATCCTGCAAC
TTTATCCGCCTCCATCCAGTCTATTAATTGTTGCCGGGAAGCTAGAGTAAGTAGTTCGCCAGTTAATAGT
TTGCGCAACGTTGTTGCCATTGCTACAGGCATCGTGGTGTCACGCTCGTCGTTTGGTATGGCTTCATTCA
GCTCCGGTTCCCAACGATCAAGGCGAGTTACATGATCCCCCATGTTGTGCAAAAAAGCGGTTAGCTCCTT
CGGTCCTCCGATCGTTGCCAGAAGTAAGTTGGCCGCAGTGTTATCACTCATGGTTATGGCAGCACTGCAT
AATTCTCTTACTGTCATGCCATCCGTGAGATGCTTTTCTGTGACTGGTGAGTACTCAACCAAGTCATTCT
GAGAATAGTGTATGCGGCGACCGAGTTGCTCTTGCCCGGCGTCAATACGGGATAATACCGCGCCACATAG
CAGAACTTTAAAAGTGCTCATCATTGGAAAACGTTCTTCGGGGCGTAAACTCTCAAGGATCTTACCGCTG
TTGAGATCCAGTTCGATGTAACCCACTCGTGCACCCAACTGATCTTCAGCATCTTTTACTTTCACCAGCG
TTTCTGGGTGAGCAAAAACAGGAAGGCAAAATGCCGCAAAAAAGGGAATAAGGGCGACACGGAAATGTTG
AATACTCATTTTAGCTTCCTTAGCTCCTGAAAATCTCGATAACTCAAAAAATACGCCCGGTAGTGATCTT
ATTTCATTATGGTGAAAGTTGGAACCTCTTACGTGCCGATCAAGTCAAAAGCCTCCGGTCGGAGGCTTTT
GACTTTCTGCTATGGAGGTCAGGTATGATTTAAATGGTCAGTTAGA
