Features (pLannotate 1.2.2; 14 found; start..end, strand, type, name):
     25..466     +  promoter       GAL1 promoter: S. cerevisiae GAL1; inducible promoter, regulated by Gal4
    478..660     +  CDS            NS6_SARS2: Experimental evidence at protein level: Swiss-Prot protein existence level 1. Disrupts cell nuclear import complex formation by tethering karyopherin alpha 2 and karyopherin beta 1 to the membrane. Retention of import factors at the ER/Golgi membrane leads to a loss of transport into the nucleus. Thereby prevents STAT1 nuclear translocation in response to interferon signaling, thus blocking the expression of interferon stimulated genes (ISGs) that display multiple antiviral activities (PubMed:33097660). Suppresses IFN-beta production possibly by blocking IRF3 nuclear translocation (PubMed:3297
    676..1776    +  CDS            malE (fragment): MALE_ECO57 - Experimental evidence at protein level: Swiss-Prot protein existence level 1. Part of the ABC transporter complex MalEFGK involved in maltose/maltodextrin import. Binds maltose and higher maltodextrins. From Escherichia coli O157:H7.
   1805..1977    +  terminator     CYC1 terminator (fragment): S. cerevisiae CYC1; transcription terminator for CYC1
   2013..2189    +  promoter       URA3 promoter (fragment): S. cerevisiae URA3
   2190..2993    +  CDS            URA3: orotidine-5'-phosphate decarboxylase, required for uracil biosynthesis; S. cerevisiae URA3; yeast auxotrophic marker, counterselectable with 5-fluoroorotic acid (5-FOA)
   3076..4058    -  rep_origin     2μ ori: yeast 2μ plasmid origin of replication
   4136..4165    +  terminator     T3Te terminator: phage T3 early transcription terminator
   4187..4774    +  rep_origin     ori: high-copy-number ColE1/pMB1/pBR322/pUC origin of replication
   4786..4813    -  terminator     T7Te terminator: phage T7 early transcription terminator
   4837..5028    -  CDS            rop: Rop protein, which maintains plasmids at low copy number; rop
   5029..5889    -  CDS            AmpR: β-lactamase; bla; confers resistance to ampicillin, carbenicillin, and related antibiotics
   5890..5992    -  promoter       cat promoter: promoter of the E. coli cat gene encoding chloramphenicol acetyltransferase
   5993..6024    -  terminator     tonB terminator: bidirectional E. coli tonB-P14 transcription terminator
>Addgene plasmid #149081 | pGBW-m4046429 | addgene full sequence | sequence record 298003 | Ginkgo NGS Result
GCGGCCGCTTGCTATATTGAAGTACGGATTAGAAGCCGCCGAGCGGGCGACAGCCCTCCGACGGAAGACT
CTCCTCCGTGCGTCCTCGTCTTCACCGGTCGCGTTCCTGAAACGCAGATGTGCCTCGCGCCGCACTGCTC
CGAACAATAAAGATTCTACAATACTAGCTTTTATGGTTATGAAGAGGAAAAATTGGCAGTAACCTGGCCC
CACAAACCTTCAAATTAACGAATCAAATTAACAACCATAGGATGATAATGCGATTAGTTTTTTAGCCTTA
TTTCTGGGGTAATTAATCAGCGAAGCGATGATTTTTGATCTATTAACAGATATATAAATGGAAAAGCTGC
ATAACCACTTTAACTAATACTTTCAACATTTTCAGTTTGTATTACTTCTTATTCAAATGTCATAAAAGTA
TCAACAAAAAATTGTTAATATACCTCTATACTTTAACGTCAAGGAGAAAAAACTATAATGTTTCACCTGG
TCGACTTCCAAGTTACAATCGCAGAGATTTTACTTATAATCATGAGGACTTTCAAGGTGTCTATTTGGAA
TTTGGATTACATTATCAACTTGATCATTAAAAACTTGTCAAAGAGTTTGACCGAAAATAAGTATTCCCAG
TTAGATGAAGAACAACCTATGGAAATAGACCTCGTGCCGAGAGGTTCTAAAATCGAGGAAGGTAAGCTAG
TCATTTGGATAAATGGAGATAAGGGTTACAACGGTTTGGCAGAAGTAGGCAAGAAATTTGAAAAGGACAC
AGGTATCAAGGTGACGGTTGAACATCCAGACAAGTTAGAAGAAAAATTCCCTCAAGTTGCTGCTACTGGT
GATGGTCCCGACATTATTTTCTGGGCCCACGATCGTTTTGGTGGATATGCTCAGTCAGGTTTGCTGGCTG
AGATCACCCCAGACAAGGCCTTCCAAGATAAATTGTACCCATTCACTTGGGATGCTGTCAGATACAACGG
TAAGCTTATAGCATATCCAATTGCTGTTGAAGCCTTATCGTTGATCTACAATAAGGACTTGTTACCTAAC
CCACCAAAGACATGGGAAGAAATTCCAGCTTTGGATAAAGAGCTAAAGGCCAAGGGAAAAAGCGCTTTGA
TGTTTAACTTACAAGAACCTTATTTCACCTGGCCATTAATCGCTGCTGACGGTGGTTACGCATTTAAATA
CGAAAACGGTAAGTATGACATTAAGGATGTCGGCGTTGATAATGCTGGTGCAAAGGCTGGTTTGACCTTC
TTGGTTGATTTAATAAAGAATAAACACATGAACGCTGACACTGACTACTCTATCGCCGAAGCCGCTTTCA
ACAAGGGTGAAACTGCTATGACCATAAATGGTCCATGGGCCTGGAGTAACATTGATACTTCTAAAGTAAA
CTATGGTGTCACTGTTTTGCCTACATTCAAAGGCCAACCATCCAAGCCCTTTGTCGGTGTTCTATCCGCT
GGCATCAATGCTGCTTCTCCAAACAAGGAGCTAGCTAAAGAATTTTTGGAAAATTACTTGTTAACTGACG
AAGGTTTGGAGGCCGTTAACAAGGACAAGCCATTGGGTGCTGTCGCTTTGAAATCTTACGAAGAAGAATT
GGCTAAGGATCCCAGAATTGCCGCTACCATGGAGAACGCCCAAAAGGGTGAAATTATGCCAAACATCCCA
CAAATGTCAGCCTTCTGGTACGCAGTTAGGACTGCCGTGATTAATGCTGCTTCCGGTAGACAAACCGTCG
ACGAAGCATTAAAAGATGCTCAAACGTAAACAGGCCCCTTTTCCTTTGTCGATATCATGTAATTAGTTAT
GTCACGCTTACATTCACGCCCTCCTCCCACATCCGCTCTAACCGAAAAGGAAGGAGTTAGACAACCTGAA
GTCTAGGTCCCTATTTATTTTTTTTAATAGTTATGTTAGTATTAAGAACGTTATTTATATTTCAAATTTT
TCTTTTTTTTCTGTACAAAGCGGCCGCCGAACCACTAGTGCACTGCAGTACACGGTTTCCTTGAAATTTT
TTTGATTCGGTAATCTCCGAACAGAAGGAAGAACGAAGGAAGGAGCACAGACTTAGATTGGTATATATAC
GCATATGTAGTGTTGAAGAAACATGAAATTGCCCAGTATTCTTAACCCAACTGCACAGAACAAAAACGTG
CAGGAAACGAAGATAAATCATGTCGAAAGCTACATATAAGGAACGTGCTGCTACTCATCCTAGTCCTGTT
GCTGCCAAGCTATTTAATATCATGCACGAAAAGCAAACAAACTTGTGTGCTTCATTGGATGTTCGTACCA
CCAAGGAATTACTGGAGTTAGTTGAAGCATTAGGTCCCAAAATTTGTTTACTAAAAACACATGTGGATAT
CTTGACTGATTTTTCCATGGAGGGCACAGTTAAGCCGCTAAAGGCATTATCCGCCAAGTACAATTTTTTA
CTCTTCGAGGACAGAAAATTTGCTGACATTGGTAATACAGTCAAATTGCAGTACTCTGCGGGTGTATACA
GAATAGCAGAATGGGCAGACATTACGAATGCACACGGTGTGGTGGGCCCAGGTATTGTTAGCGGTTTGAA
GCAGGCGGCAGAAGAAGTAACAAAGGAACCTAGAGGCCTTTTGATGTTAGCAGAATTGTCATGCAAGGGC
TCCCTATCTACTGGAGAATATACTAAGGGTACTGTTGACATTGCGAAGAGCGACAAAGATTTTGTTATCG
GCTTTATTGCTCAAAGAGACATGGGTGGAAGAGATGAAGGTTACGATTGGTTGATTATGACACCCGGTGT
GGGTTTAGATGACAAGGGAGATGCATTGGGTCAACAGTATAGAACCGTGGATGATGTGGTTTCTACAGGA
TCTGACATTATTATTGTTGGAAGAGGACTATTTGCAAAGGGAAGGGATGCTAAGGTAGAGGGTGAACGTT
ACAGAAAAGCAGGCTGGGAAGCATATTTGAGAAGATGCGGCCAGCAAAACTAAAAAACTGTATTATAAGT
AAATGCATGTATACTAAACTCACAAATTAGAGCTTCAATTTAATTATATCAGTTATTACCCGAGTAACGA
AGCATCTGTGCTTCATTTTGTAGAACAAAAATGCAACGCGAGAGCGCTAATTTTTCAAACAAAGAATCTG
AGCTGCATTTTTACAGAACAGAAATGCAACGCGAAAGCGCTATTTTACCAACGAAGAATCTGTGCTTCAT
TTTTGTAAAACAAAAATGCAACGCGAGAGCGCTAATTTTTCAAACAAAGAATCTGAGCTGCATTTTTACA
GAACAGAAATGCAACGCGAGAGCGCTATTTTACCAACAAAGAATCTATACTTCTTTTTTGTTCTACAAAA
ATGCATCCCGAGAGCGCTATTTTTCTAACAAAGCATCTTAGATTACTTTTTTTCTCCTTTGTGCGCTCTA
TAATGCAGTCTCTTGATAACTTTTTGCACTGTAGGTCCGTTAAGGTTAGAAGAAGGCTACTTTGGTGTCT
ATTTTCTCTTCCATAAAAAAAGCCTGACTCCACTTCCCGCGTTTACTGATTACTAGCGAAGCTGCGGGTG
CATTTTTTCAAGATAAAGGCATCCCCGATTATATTCTATACCGATGTGGATTGCGCATACTTTGTGAACA
GAAAGTGATAGCGTTGATGATTCTTCATTGGTCAGAAAATTATGAACGGTTTCTTCTATTTTGTCTCTAT
ATACTACGTATAGGAAATGTTTACATTTTCGTATTGTTTTCGATTCACTCTATGAATAGTTCTTACTACA
ATTTTTTTGTCTAAAGAGTAATACTAGAGATAAACATAAAAAATGTAGAGGTCGAGTTTAGATGCAAGTT
CAAGGAGCGAAAGGTGGATGGGTAGGTTATATAGGGATATAGCACAGAGATATATAGCAAAGAGATACTT
TTGAGCAATGTTTGTGGAAGCGGTATTCGCAATATTTTAGTAGCTCGTTACAGTCCGGTGCGTTTTTGGT
TTTTTGAAAGTGCGTCATCAGAGCGCTTTTGGTTTTCAAAAGCGCTCTGAAGTTCCTATACTTTCTAGCT
AGAGAATAGGAACTTCCCGAGCGGCCGCGTGTTACAAGCTTGACTCCAGCGTAACTGGACTGCAATCAAC
TCACTGGCTCACCTTCACGGGTGGGCCTTTCTTCGGTAGAAAATCAAAGGATCTTCTTGAGATCCTTTTT
TTCTGCGCGTAATCTGCTGCTTGCAAACAAAAAAACCACCGCTACCAGCGGTGGTTTGTTTGCCGGATCA
AGAGCTACCAACTCTTTTTCCGAGGTAACTGGCTTCAGCAGAGCGCAGATACCAAATACTGTTCTTCTAG
TGTAGCCGTAGTTAGGCCACCACTTCAAGAACTCTGTAGCACCGCCTACATACCTCGCTCTGCTAATCCT
GTTACCAGTGGCTGCTGCCAGTGGCGATAAGTCGTGTCTTACCGGGTTGGACTCAAGACGATAGTTACCG
GATAAGGCGCAGCGGTCGGGCTGAACGGGGGGTTCGTGCACACAGCCCAGCTTGGAGCGAACGACCTACA
CCGAACTGAGATACCTACAGCGTGAGCTATGAGAAAGCGCCACGCTTCCCGAAGGGAGAAAGGCGGACAG
GTATCCGGTAAGCGGCAGGGTCGGAACAGGAGAGCGCACGAGGGAGCTTCCAGGGGTAAACGCCTGGTAT
CTTTATAGTCCTGTCGGGTTTCGCCACCTCTGACTTGAGCRTCGATTTTTGTGATGCTCGTCAGGGGGGC
GGAGCCTATGGAAAAACGCCAGCAACGCAGAAAGGCCCACCCGAAGGTGAGCCAGGTGATTACATTTGGG
CCCTCATCAGAGGTTTTCACCGTCATCACCGAAACGCGCGAGGCAGCTGCGGTAAAGCTCATCAGCGTGG
TCGTGAAGCGATTCACAGATGTCTGCCTGTTCATCCGCGTCCAGCTCGTTGAGTTTCTCCAGAAGCGTTA
ATGTCTGGCTTCTGATAAAGCGGGCCATGTTAAGGGCGGTTTTTTCCTGTTTGGTCACTTACCAATGCTT
AATCAGTGAGGCACCTATCTCAGCGATCTGTCTATTTCGTTCATCCATAGTTGCCTGACTCCCCGTCGTG
TAGATAACTACGATGCGGGAGGGCTTACCATCTGGCCCCAGTGCTGCAATGATACCGCGAGACCCACGCT
CACCGGCTCCAGATTTATCAGCAATAAACCAGCCAGCCGGGAGGGCCGAGCGCAGAAGTGATCCTGCAAC
TTTATCCGCCTCCATCCAGTCTATTAATTGTTGCCGGGAAGCTAGAGTAAGTAGTTCGCCAGTTAATAGT
TTGCGCAACGTTGTTGCCATTGCTACAGGCATCGTGGTGTCACGCTCGTCGTTTGGTATGGCTTCATTCA
GCTCCGGTTCCCAACGATCAAGGCGAGTTACATGATCCCCCATGTTGTGCAAAAAAGCGGTTAGCTCCTT
CGGTCCTCCGATCGTTGYCAGAAGTAAGTTGGCCGCAGTGTTATCACTCATGGTTATGGCAGCACTGCAT
AATTCTCTTACTGTCATGCCATCCGTGAGATGCTTTTCTGTGACTGGTGAGTACTCAACCAAGTCATTCT
GAGAATAGTGTATGCGGCGACCGAGTTGCTCTTGCCCGGCGTCAATACGGGATAATACCGCGCCACATAG
CAGAACTTTAAAAGTGCTCATCATTGGAAAACGTTCTTCGGGGCGTAAACTCTCAAGGATCTTACCGCTG
TTGAGATCCAGTTCGATGTAACCCACTCGTGCACCCAACTGATCTTCAGCATCTTTTACTTTCACCAGCG
TTTCTGGGTGAGCAAAAACAGGAAGGCAAAATGCCGCAAAAAAGGGAATAAGGGCGACACGGAAATGTTG
AATACTCATTTTAGCTTCCTTAGCTCCTGAAAATCTCGATAACTCAAAAAATACGCCCGGTAGTGATCTT
ATTTCATTATGGTGAAAGTTGGAACCTCTTACGTGCCGATCAAGTCAAAAGCCTCCGGTCGGAGGCTTTT
GACTTTCTGCTATGGAGGTCAGGTATGATTTAAATGGTCAGTTAGA
